>Addgene plasmid #196607 | psiCHECK-NP | addgene full sequence | sequence record 389052 | Addgene NGS Result
CTAGCCACCATGGCTTCCAAGGTGTACGACCCCGAGCAACGCAAACGCATGATCACTGGGCCTCAGTGGT
GGGCTCGCTGCAAGCAAATGAACGTGCTGGACTCCTTCATCAACTACTATGATTCCGAGAAGCACGCCGA
GAACGCCGTGATTTTTCTGCATGGTAACGCTGCCTCCAGCTACCTGTGGAGGCACGTCGTGCCTCACATC
GAGCCCGTGGCTAGATGCATCATCCCTGATCTGATCGGAATGGGTAAGTCCGGCAAGAGCGGGAATGGCT
CATATCGCCTCCTGGATCACTACAAGTACCTCACCGCTTGGTTCGAGCTGCTGAACCTTCCAAAGAAAAT
CATCTTTGTGGGCCACGACTGGGGGGCTTGTCTGGCCTTTCACTACTCCTACGAGCACCAAGACAAGATC
AAGGCCATCGTCCATGCTGAGAGTGTCGTGGACGTGATCGAGTCCTGGGACGAGTGGCCTGACATCGAGG
AGGATATCGCCCTGATCAAGAGCGAAGAGGGCGAGAAAATGGTGCTTGAGAATAACTTCTTCGTCGAGAC
CATGCTCCCAAGCAAGATCATGCGGAAACTGGAGCCTGAGGAGTTCGCTGCCTACCTGGAGCCATTCAAG
GAGAAGGGCGAGGTTAGACGGCCTACCCTCTCCTGGCCTCGCGAGATCCCTCTCGTTAAGGGAGGCAAGC
CCGACGTCGTCCAGATTGTCCGCAACTACAACGCCTACCTTCGGGCCAGCGACGATCTGCCTAAGATGTT
CATCGAGTCCGACCCTGGGTTCTTTTCCAACGCTATTGTCGAGGGAGCTAAGAAGTTCCCTAACACCGAG
TTCGTGAAGGTGAAGGGCCTCCACTTCAGCCAGGAGGACGCTCCAGATGAAATGGGTAAGTACATCAAGA
GCTTCGTGGAGCGCGTGCTGAAGAACGAGCAGTAATTCTAGGCGATCGCTCGACGGTATCGATAAGCTTG
ATATCGAATTCCTGCAGCCCTAGTAGAAACAAGGGTATTTTTCTTTAATTGTCATACTCCTCTGCATTGT
CTCCGAAGAAATAAGATCCCTCATTACTCATGTCAAAGGAAGGCACGATCGGGTTCGTTGCCTTTTCGTC
CGAGAGCTCGAAGACTCCCCGCCCCTGGAAGGACACATCTTCTGGTCTGGCACTTTCCATCATTCTTATA
ATTTCAGTCCTCATGTCAGATGTTCTGCCTTCAGTGTTCCCTGTAAATGCTGCCATGATGGTCACTCTCT
CGAAAGGAAGATCTCTCTGTACTGAGAAAGTAGGTTGTACACTGATTTGCCCTGCAGATGCTCTCTGTTG
ATTGGTATTTCCTCCGCTCCTGGTTCTTATAGCCCAGTATTTGCTTCTCAGTTCAAGAGTAATAGAGTCC
ATTGTTTCCATGTTTTCATTTGAAGCAGGGGGATCCACTAGTTCTAGAGCGGCCGCTGGCCGCAATAAAA
TATCTTTATTTTCATTACATCTGTGTGTTGGTTTTTTGTGTGAGGATCTAAATGAGTCTTCGGACCTCGC
GGGGGCCGCTTAAGCGGTGGTTAGGGTTTGTCTGACGCGGGGGGAGGGGGAAGGAACGAAACACTCTCAT
TCGGAGGCGGCTCGGGGTTTGGTCTTGGTGGCCACGGGCACGCAGAAGAGCGCCGCGATCCTCTTAAGCA
CCCCCCCGCCCTCCGTGGAGGCGGGGGTTTGGTCGGCGGGTGGTAACTGGCGGGCCGCTGACTCGGGCGG
GTCGCGCGCCCCAGAGTGTGACCTTTTCGGTCTGCTCGCAGACCCCCGGGCGGCGCCGCCGCGGCGGCGA
CGGGCTCGCTGGGTCCTAGGCTCCATGGGGACCGTATACGTGGACAGGCTCTGGAGCATCCGCACGACTG
CGGTGATATTACCGGAGACCTTCTGCGGGACGAGCCGGGTCACGCGGCTGACGCGGAGCGTCCGTTGGGC
GACAAACACCAGGACGGGGCACAGGTACACTATCTTGTCACCCGGAGGCGCGAGGGACTGCAGGAGCTTC
AGGGAGTGGCGCAGCTGCTTCATCCCCGTGGCCCGTTGCTCGCGTTTGCTGGCGGTGTCCCCGGAAGAAA
TATATTTGCATGTCTTTAGTTCTATGATGACACAAACCCCGCCCAGCGTCTTGTCATTGGCGAATTCGAA
CACGCAGATGCAGTCGGGGCGGCGCGGTCCCAGGTCCACTTCGCATATTAAGGTGACGCGTGTGGCCTCG
AACACCGAGCGACCCTGCAGCGACCCGCTTAAAAGCTTGGCATTCCGGTACTGTTGGTAAAGCCACCATG
GCCGATGCTAAGAACATTAAGAAGGGCCCTGCTCCCTTCTACCCTCTGGAGGATGGCACCGCTGGCGAGC
AGCTGCACAAGGCCATGAAGAGGTATGCCCTGGTGCCTGGCACCATTGCCTTCACCGATGCCCACATTGA
GGTGGACATCACCTATGCCGAGTACTTCGAGATGTCTGTGCGCCTGGCCGAGGCCATGAAGAGGTACGGC
CTGAACACCAACCACCGCATCGTGGTGTGCTCTGAGAACTCTCTGCAGTTCTTCATGCCAGTGCTGGGCG
CCCTGTTCATCGGAGTGGCCGTGGCCCCTGCTAACGACATTTACAACGAGCGCGAGCTGCTGAACAGCAT
GGGCATTTCTCAGCCTACCGTGGTGTTCGTGTCTAAGAAGGGCCTGCAGAAGATCCTGAACGTGCAGAAG
AAGCTGCCTATCATCCAGAAGATCATCATCATGGACTCTAAGACCGACTACCAGGGCTTCCAGAGCATGT
ACACATTCGTGACATCTCATCTGCCTCCTGGCTTCAACGAGTACGACTTCGTGCCAGAGTCTTTCGACAG
GGACAAAACCATTGCCCTGATCATGAACAGCTCTGGGTCTACCGGCCTGCCTAAGGGCGTGGCCCTGCCT
CATCGCACCGCCTGTGTGCGCTTCTCTCACGCCCGCGACCCTATTTTCGGCAACCAGATCATCCCCGACA
CCGCTATTCTGAGCGTGGTGCCATTCCACCACGGCTTCGGCATGTTCACCACCCTGGGCTACCTGATTTG
CGGCTTTCGGGTGGTGCTGATGTACCGCTTCGAGGAGGAGCTGTTCCTGCGCAGCCTGCAAGACTACAAA
ATTCAGTCTGCCCTGCTGGTGCCAACCCTGTTCAGCTTCTTCGCTAAGAGCACCCTGATCGACAAGTACG
ACCTGTCTAACCTGCACGAGATTGCCTCTGGCGGCGCCCCACTGTCTAAGGAGGTGGGCGAAGCCGTGGC
CAAGCGCTTTCATCTGCCAGGCATCCGCCAGGGCTACGGCCTGACCGAGACAACCAGCGCCATTCTGATT
ACCCCAGAGGGCGACGACAAGCCTGGCGCCGTGGGCAAGGTGGTGCCATTCTTCGAGGCCAAGGTGGTGG
ACCTGGACACCGGCAAGACCCTGGGAGTGAACCAGCGCGGCGAGCTGTGTGTGCGCGGCCCTATGATTAT
GTCCGGCTACGTGAATAACCCTGAGGCCACAAACGCCCTGATCGACAAGGACGGCTGGCTGCACTCTGGC
GACATTGCCTACTGGGACGAGGACGAGCACTTCTTCATCGTGGACCGCCTGAAGTCTCTGATCAAGTACA
AGGGCTACCAGGTGGCCCCAGCCGAGCTGGAGTCTATCCTGCTGCAGCACCCTAACATTTTCGACGCCGG
AGTGGCCGGCCTGCCCGACGACGATGCCGGCGAGCTGCCTGCCGCCGTCGTCGTGCTGGAACACGGCAAG
ACCATGACCGAGAAGGAGATCGTGGACTATGTGGCCAGCCAGGTGACAACCGCCAAGAAGCTGCGCGGCG
GAGTGGTGTTCGTGGACGAGGTGCCCAAGGGCCTGACCGGCAAGCTGGACGCCCGCAAGATCCGCGAGAT
CCTGATCAAGGCTAAGAAAGGCGGCAAGATCGCCGTGTAATAATTCTAGAGTCGGGGCGGCCGGCCGCTT
CGAGCAGACATGATAAGATACATTGATGAGTTTGGACAAACCACAACTAGAATGCAGTGAAAAAAATGCT
TTATTTGTGAAATTTGTGATGCTATTGCTTTATTTGTAACCATTATAAGCTGCAATAAACAAGTTAACAA
CAACAATTGCATTCATTTTATGTTTCAGGTTCAGGGGGAGGTGTGGGAGGTTTTTTAAAGCAAGTAAAAC
CTCTACAAATGTGGTAAAATCGATAAGGATCCAGGTGGCACTTTTCGGGGAAATGTGCGCGGAACCCCTA
TTTGTTTATTTTTCTAAATACATTCAAATATGTATCCGCTCATGAGACAATAACCCTGATAAATGCTTCA
ATAATATTGAAAAAGGAAGAGTATGAGTATTCAACATTTCCGTGTCGCCCTTATTCCCTTTTTTGCGGCA
TTTTGCCTTCCTGTTTTTGCTCACCCAGAAACGCTGGTGAAAGTAAAAGATGCTGAAGATCAGTTGGGTG
CACGAGTGGGTTACATCGAACTGGATCTCAACAGCGGTAAGATCCTTGAGAGTTTTCGCCCCGAAGAACG
TTTTCCAATGATGAGCACTTTTAAAGTTCTGCTATGTGGCGCGGTATTATCCCGTATTGACGCCGGGCAA
GAGCAACTCGGTCGCCGCATACACTATTCTCAGAATGACTTGGTTGAGTACTCACCAGTCACAGAAAAGC
ATCTTACGGATGGCATGACAGTAAGAGAATTATGCAGTGCTGCCATAACCATGAGTGATAACACTGCGGC
CAACTTACTTCTGACAACGATCGGAGGACCGAAGGAGCTAACCGCTTTTTTGCACAACATGGGGGATCAT
GTAACTCGCCTTGATCGTTGGGAACCGGAGCTGAATGAAGCCATACCAAACGACGAGCGTGACACCACGA
TGCCTGTAGCAATGGCAACAACGTTGCGCAAACTATTAACTGGCGAACTACTTACTCTAGCTTCCCGGCA
ACAATTAATAGACTGGATGGAGGCGGATAAAGTTGCAGGACCACTTCTGCGCTCGGCCCTTCCGGCTGGC
TGGTTTATTGCTGATAAATCTGGAGCCGGTGAGCGTGGGTCTCGCGGTATCATTGCAGCACTGGGGCCAG
ATGGTAAGCCCTCCCGTATCGTAGTTATCTACACGACGGGGAGTCAGGCAACTATGGATGAACGAAATAG
ACAGATCGCTGAGATAGGTGCCTCACTGATTAAGCATTGGTAACTGTCAGACCAAGTTTACTCATATATA
CTTTAGATTGATTTAAAACTTCATTTTTAATTTAAAAGGATCTAGGTGAAGATCCTTTTTGATAATCTCA
TGACCAAAATCCCTTAACGTGAGTTTTCGTTCCACTGAGCGTCAGACCCCGTAGAAAAGATCAAAGGATC
TTCTTGAGATCCTTTTTTTCTGCGCGTAATCTGCTGCTTGCAAACAAAAAAACCACCGCTACCAGCGGTG
GTTTGTTTGCCGGATCAAGAGCTACCAACTCTTTTTCCGAAGGTAACTGGCTTCAGCAGAGCGCAGATAC
CAAATACTGTTCTTCTAGTGTAGCCGTAGTTAGGCCACCACTTCAAGAACTCTGTAGCACCGCCTACATA
CCTCGCTCTGCTAATCCTGTTACCAGTGGCTGCTGCCAGTGGCGATAAGTCGTGTCTTACCGGGTTGGAC
TCAAGACGATAGTTACCGGATAAGGCGCAGCGGTCGGGCTGAACGGGGGGTTCGTGCACACAGCCCAGCT
TGGAGCGAACGACCTACACCGAACTGAGATACCTACAGCGTGAGCTATGAGAAAGCGCCACGCTTCCCGA
AGGGAGAAAGGCGGACAGGTATCCGGTAAGCGGCAGGGTCGGAACAGGAGAGCGCACGAGGGAGCTTCCA
GGGGGAAACGCCTGGTATCTTTATAGTCCTGTCGGGTTTCGCCACCTCTGACTTGAGCGTCGATTTTTGT
GATGCTCGTCAGGGGGGCGGAGCCTATGGAAAAACGCCAGCAACGCGGCCTTTTTACGGTTCCTGGCCTT
TTGCTGGCCTTTTGCTCACATGGCTCGACAGATCTGCGCAGCACCATGGCCTGAAATAACCTCTGAAAGA
GGAACTTGGTTAGGTACCTTCTGAGGCGGAAAGAACCAGCTGTGGAATGTGTGTCAGTTAGGGTGTGGAA
AGTCCCCAGGCTCCCCAGCAGGCAGAAGTATGCAAAGCATGCATCTCAATTAGTCAGCAACCAGGTGTGG
AAAGTCCCCAGGCTCCCCAGCAGGCAGAAGTATGCAAAGCATGCATCTCAATTAGTCAGCAACCATAGTC
CCGCCCCTAACTCCGCCCATCCCGCCCCTAACTCCGCCCAGTTCCGCCCATTCTCCGCCCCATGGCTGAC
TAATTTTTTTTATTTATGCAGAGGCCGAGGCCGCCTCGGCCTCTGAGCTATTCCAGAAGTAGTGAGGAGG
CTTTTTTGGAGGCCTAGGCTTTTGCAAAAAGCTTGATTCTTCTGACACAACAGTCTCGAACTTAAGCTGC
AGAAGTTGGTCGTGAGGCACTGGGCAGGTAAGTATCAAGGTTACAAGACAGGTTTAAGGAGACCAATAGA
AACTGGGCTTGTCGAGACAGAGAAGACTCTTGCGTTTCTGATAGGCACCTATTGGTCTTACTGACATCCA
CTTTGCCTTTCTCTCCACAGGTGTCCACTCCCAGTTCAATTACAGCTCTTAAGGCTAGAGTACTTAATAC
GACTCACTATAGG
Features (pLannotate 1.2.2; 15 found; start..end, strand, type, name):
     10..945     +  CDS            hRluc: Renilla luciferase human codon-optimized
    960..1000    -  misc_feature   MCS (fragment): pBluescript multiple cloning site
   1028..1426    -  CDS            NP (fragment): NCAP_I82A4 - Experimental evidence at protein level: Swiss-Prot protein existence level 1. Encapsidates the negative strand viral RNA, protecting it from nucleases. The encapsidated genomic RNA is termed the ribonucleoprotein (RNP) and serves as template for transcription and replication. The RNP needs to be localized in the host nucleus to start an infectious cycle, but is too large to diffuse through the nuclear pore complex. NP comprises at least 2 nuclear localization signals that are responsible for the active RNP import into the nucleus through cellular importin alpha/beta pathway. Later
   1428..1456    -  misc_feature   MCS (fragment): pBluescript multiple cloning site
   1464..1512    +  polyA_signal   poly(A) signal: synthetic polyadenylation signal
   1521..2272    +  promoter       HSV TK promoter: herpes simplex virus thymidine kinase promoter
   2308..3960    +  CDS            luciferase: firefly luciferase; luc+; enhanced luc+ version of the luciferase gene AAS38485.1 42718124.0
   4004..4125    -  polyA_signal   SV40 poly(A) signal: SV40 polyadenylation signal
   4148..4216    -  CDS            large T antigen (fragment): large T antigen from SV40 (simian virus 40)
   4258..4362    +  promoter       AmpR promoter: bla
   4363..5223    +  CDS            AmpR: β-lactamase; bla; confers resistance to ampicillin, carbenicillin, and related antibiotics
   5394..5982    +  rep_origin     ori: high-copy-number ColE1/pMB1/pBR322/pUC origin of replication
   6111..6468    +  promoter       SV40 promoter: SV40 enhancer and early promoter
   6538..6670    +  intron         chimeric intron: chimera between introns from human β-globin and immunoglobulin heavy chain genes
   6715..6733    +  promoter       T7 promoter: promoter for bacteriophage T7 RNA polymerase
