[The description below was written by a language model from this plasmid's Addgene catalogue record and pLannotate feature annotations shown in this document.]
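Description:
psiCHECK-NP is a mammalian dual-luciferase reporter plasmid built on the Promega psiCHECK2 backbone (6,733 bp in total). It is propagated in E. coli as a high-copy plasmid through a ColE1/pUC-type origin and selected with ampicillin via the bla (AmpR) gene. It has no mammalian selection marker and is intended for transient transfection.

The reporter arrangement consists of two independent cassettes. In the first, the SV40 enhancer/early promoter, followed by a chimeric β-globin/immunoglobulin intron and a T7 promoter, drives human codon-optimised Renilla luciferase (hRluc). Immediately downstream of the hRluc stop codon, in the 3′ untranslated region and ahead of a synthetic poly(A) signal, sits a partial nucleocapsid protein (NP) sequence of about 425 bp from Influenza A virus A/swine/Italy/1513-1/1998 (H1N1). It was cloned between NotI and XhoI, with the XhoI site destroyed, and is flanked by short polylinker remnants. The second cassette uses the HSV thymidine kinase promoter to express firefly luciferase (luc+) with an SV40 late poly(A) signal, providing an internal normalisation control.

Because the NP fragment is part of the Renilla transcript but is not translated, siRNAs that target NP sequences cause degradation of that mRNA and lower Renilla activity relative to firefly. The plasmid therefore serves as a quantitative readout of RNA-interference activity against influenza NP, consistent with the associated work on siRNA pools produced in E. coli. The catalogue entry describes the insert as being in the forward direction, whereas the automated annotation places the NP coding fragment on the strand opposite to hRluc. The record does not resolve this difference, so "forward" may follow the depositor's own convention, such as genomic-sense RNA.
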