Addgene plasmid #196607: psiCHECK-NP
Purpose: Dual-Luciferase Reporter vector carrying a 425bp-long Influenza virus NP sequence in forward direction
Depositing lab: Franco Lucchini. Depositing organization: Università Cattolica del Sacro Cuore, Facoltà di Scienze Agrarie. Publication: siRNAs pools generated in Escherichia coli exhibit strong RNA-interference activity against influenza virus genomic sequences. Villa R, Renzi S, Dotti S, Lucchini F. Virology. 2022 Dec 31;579:38-45. doi: 10.1016/j.virol.2022.12.013. PubMed 36599198.
Backbone
  Vector backbone: psiCHECK2
  Backbone manufacturer: Promega
  Backbone size w/o insert (bp): 6273
  Total vector size (bp): 6733
  Vector type: Mammalian Expression
Growth in bacteria
  Bacterial resistance: Ampicillin, 100 μg/mL
  Growth temperature: 37°C
  Growth strain: DH5alpha
  Copy number: High Copy
Gene/Insert
  Gene/Insert name: nucleocapsid protein (NP) gene, partial
  Species: Influenza A virus (A/swine/Italy/1513-1/1998(H1N1))
  GenBank ID: CY116459
  Cloning method: Restriction Enzyme; 5′ cloning site NotI (not destroyed); 3′ cloning site XhoI (destroyed during cloning)
  Sequencing primers: 5′ atcaagagcttcgtggagcg
Terms and licenses: Academic/Nonprofit Terms; Industry Terms: Not Available to Industry
How to cite: psiCHECK-NP was a gift from Franco Lucchini (Addgene plasmid # 196607 ; http://n2t.net/addgene:196607 ; RRID:Addgene_196607)
